>Addgene plasmid #113946 | pcDNA3.1(+)-HLA-cmyc-natT1R2 | depositor full sequence | sequence record 215293 | pcDNA3.1(+)-HLA-cmyc-natT1R2 sequence 7926 bps
CTCGAGTCTAGAGGGCCCGTTTAAACCCGCTGATCAGCCTCGACTGTGCCTTCTAGTTGCCAGCCATCTG
TTGTTTGCCCCTCCCCCGTGCCTTCCTTGACCCTGGAAGGTGCCACTCCCACTGTCCTTTCCTAATAAAA
TGAGGAAATTGCATCGCATTGTCTGAGTAGGTGTCATTCTATTCTGGGGGGTGGGGTGGGGCAGGACAGC
AAGGGGGAGGATTGGGAAGACAATAGCAGGCATGCTGGGGATGCGGTGGGCTCTATGGCTTCTGAGGCGG
AAAGAACCAGCTGGGGCTCTAGGGGGTATCCCC
[124 nt withheld, positions 314-437]
C
[91 nt withheld, positions 439-529]
A
[49 nt withheld, positions 531-579]
CCTTTGACGTTGGAGTCCACGTTCTTT
[37 nt withheld, positions 607-643]
ACCCTATCTCGGTCTATTCTTTTGATTTATAAGGGATTTTGCCGATTTCGGCCTATTGGTTAAAAAATGA
GCTGATTTAACAAAAATTTAACGCGAATTAATTCTGTGGAATGTGTGTCAGTTAGGGTGTGGAAAGTCCC
CAGGCTCCCCAGCAGGCAGAAGTATGCAAAGCATGCATCTCAATTAGTCAGCAACCAGGTGTGGAAAGTC
CCCAGGCTCCCCAGCAGGCAGAAGTATGCAAAGCATGCATCTCAATTAGTCAGCAACCATAGTCCCGCCC
CTAACTCCGCCCATCCCGCCCCTAACTCCGCCCAGTTCCGCCCATTCTCCGCCCCATGGCTGACTAATTT
TTTTTATTTATGCAGAGGCCGAGGCCGCCTCTGCCTCTGAGCTATTCCAGAAGTAGTGAGGAGGCTTTTT
TGGAGGCCTAGGCTTTTGCAAAAAGCTCCCGGGAGCTTGTATATCCATTTTCGGATCTGATCAAGAGACA
GGATGAGGATCGTTTCGCATGATTGAACAAGATGGATTGCACGCAGGTTCTCCGGCCGCTTGGGTGGAGA
GGCTATTCGGCTATGACTGGGCACAACAGACAATCGGCTGCTCTGATGCCGCCGTGTTCCGGCTGTCAGC
GCAGGGGCGCCCGGTTCTTTTTGTCAAGACCGACCTGTCCGGTGCCCTGAATGAACTGCAGGACGAGGCA
GCGCGGCTATCGTGGCTGGCCACGACGGGCGTTCCTTGCGCAGCTGTGCTCGACGTTGTCACTGAAGCGG
GAAGGGACTGGCTGCTATTGGGCGAAGTGCCGGGGCAGGATCTCCTGTCATCTCACCTTGCTCCTGCCGA
GAAAGTATCCATCATGGCTGATGCAATGCGGCGGCTGCATACGCTTGATCCGGCTACCTGCCCATTCGAC
CACCAAGCGAAACATCGCATCGAGCGAGCACGTACTCGGATGGAAGCCGGTCTTGTCGATCAGGATGATC
TGGACGAAGAGCATCAGGGGCTCGCGCCAGCCGAACTGTTCGCCAGGCTCAAGGCGCGCATGCCCGACGG
CGAGGATCTCGTCGTGACCCATGGCGATGCCTGCTTGCCGAATATCATGGTGGAAAATGGCCGCTTTTCT
GGATTCATCGACTGTGGCCGGCTGGGTGTGGCGGACCGCTATCAGGACATAGCGTTGGCTACCCGTGATA
TTGCTGAAGAGCTTGGCGGCGAATGGGCTGACCGCTTCCTCGTGCTTTACGGTATCGCCGCTCCCGATTC
GCAGCGCATCGCCTTCTATCGCCTTCTTGACGAGTTCTTCTGAGCGGGACTCTGGGGTTCGAAATGACCG
ACCAAGCGACGCCCAACCTGCCATCACGAGATTTCGATTCCACCGCCGCCTTCTATGAAAGGTTGGGCTT
CGGAATCGTTTTCCGGGACGCCGGCTGGATGATCCTCCAGCGCGGGGATCTCATGCTGGAGTTCTTCGCC
CACCCCAACTTGTTTATTGCAGCTTATAATGGTTACAAATAAAGCAATAGCATCACAAATTTCACAAATA
AAGCATTTTTTTCACTGCATTCTAGTTGTGGTTTGTCCAAACTCATCAATGTATCTTATCATGTCTGTAT
ACCGTCGACCTCTAGCTAGAGCTTGGCGTAATCATGGTCATAGCTGTTTCCTGTGTGAAATTGTTATCCG
CTCACAATTCCACACAACATACGAGCCGGAAGCATAAAGTGTAAAGCCTGGGGTGCCTAATGAGTGAGCT
AACTCACATTAATTGCGTTGCGCTCACTGCCCGCTTTCCAGTCGGGAAACCTGTCGTGCCAGCTGCATTA
ATGAATCGGCCAACGCGCGGGGAGAGGCGGTTTGCGTATTGGGCGCTCTTCCGCTTCCTCGCTCACTGAC
TCGCTGCGCTCGGTCGTTCGGCTGCGGCGAGCGGTATCAGCTCACTCAAAGGCGGTAATACGGTTATCCA
CAGAATCAGGGGATAACGCAGGAAAGAACATGTGAGCAAAAGGCCAGCAAAAGGCCAGGAACCGTAAAAA
GGCCGCGTTGCTGGCGTTTTTCCATAGGCTCCGCCCCCCTGACGAGCATCACAAAAATCGACGCTCAAGT
CAGAGGTGGCGAAACCCGACAGGACTATAAAGATACCAGGCGTTTCCCCCTGGAAGCTCCCTCGTGCGCT
CTCCTGTTCCGACCCTGCCGCTTACCGGATACCTGTCCGCCTTTCTCCCTTCGGGAAGCGTGGCGCTTTC
TCATAGCTCACGCTGTAGGTATCTCAGTTCGGTGTAGGTCGTTCGCTCCAAGCTGGGCTGTGTGCACGAA
CCCCCCGTTCAGCCCGACCGCTGCGCCTTATCCGGTAACTATCGTCTTGAGTCCAACCCGGTAAGACACG
ACTTATCGCCACTGGCAGCAGCCACTGGTAACAGGATTAGCAGAGCGAGGTATGTAGGCGGTGCTACAGA
GTTCTTGAAGTGGTGGCCTAACTACGGCTACACTAGAAGAACAGTATTTGGTATCTGCGCTCTGCTGAAG
CCAGTTACCTTCGGAAAAAGAGTTGGTAGCTCTTGATCCGGCAAACAAACCACCGCTGGTAGCGGTTTTT
TTGTTTGCAAGCAGCAGATTACGCGCAGAAAAAAAGGATCTCAAGAAGATCCTTTGATCTTTTCTACGGG
GTCTGACGCTCAGTGGAACGAAAACTCACGTTAAGGGATTTTGGTCATGAGATTATCAAAAAGGATCTTC
ACCTAGATCCTTTTAAATTAAAAATGAAGTTTTAAATCAATCTAAAGTATATATGAGTAAACTTGGTCTG
ACAGTTACCAATGCTTAATCAGTGAGGCACCTATCTCAGCGATCTGTCTATTTCGTTCATCCATAGTTGC
CTGACTCCCCGTCGTGTAGATAACTACGATACGGGAGGGCTTACCATCTGGCCCCAGTGCTGCAATGATA
CCGCGAGACCCACGCTCACCGGCTCCAGATTTATCAGCAATAAACCAGCCAGCCGGAAGGGCCGAGCGCA
GAAGTGGTCCTGCAACTTTATCCGCCTCCATCCAGTCTATTAATTGTTGCCGGGAAGCTAGAGTAAGTAG
TTCGCCAGTTAATAGTTTGCGCAACGTTGTTGCCATTGCTACAGGCATCGTGGTGTCACGCTCGTCGTTT
GGTATGGCTTCATTCAGCTCCGGTTCCCAACGATCAAGGCGAGTTACATGATCCCCCATGTTGTGCAAAA
AAGCGGTTAGCTCCTTCGGTCCTCCGATCGTTGTCAGAAGTAAGTTGGCCGCAGTGTTATCACTCATGGT
TATGGCAGCACTGCATAATTCTCTTACTGTCATGCCATCCGTAAGATGCTTTTCTGTGACTGGTGAGTAC
TCAACCAAGTCATTCTGAGAATAGTGTATGCGGCGACCGAGTTGCTCTTGCCCGGCGTCAATACGGGATA
ATACCGCGCCACATAGCAGAACTTTAAAAGTGCTCATCATTGGAAAACGTTCTTCGGGGCGAAAACTCTC
AAGGATCTTACCGCTGTTGAGATCCAGTTCGATGTAACCCACTCGTGCACCCAACTGATCTTCAGCATCT
TTTACTTTCACCAGCGTTTCTGGGTGAGCAAAAACAGGAAGGCAAAATGCCGCAAAAAAGGGAATAAGGG
CGACACGGAAATGTTGAATACTCATACTCTTCCTTTTTCAATATTATTGAAGCATTTATCAGGGTTATTG
TCTCATGAGCGGATACATATTTGAATGTATTTAGAAAAATAAACAAATAGGGGTTCCGCGCACATTTCCC
CGAAAAGTGCCACCTGACGTCGACGGATCGGGAGATCTCCCGATCCCCTATGGTGCACTCTCAGTACAAT
CTGCTCTGATGCCGCATAGTTAAGCCAGTATCTGCTCCCTGCTTGTGTGTTGGAGGTCGCTGAGTAGTGC
GCGAGCAAAATTTAAGCTACAACAAGGCAAGGCTTGACCGACAATTGCATGAAGAATCTGCTTAGGGTTA
GGCGTTTTGCGCTGCTTCGCGATGTACGGGCCAGATATACGCGTTGACATTGATTATTGACTAGTTATTA
ATAGTAATCAATTACGGGGTCATTAGTTCATAGCCCATATATGGAGTTCCGCGTTACATAACTTACGGTA
AATGGCCCGCCTGGCTGACCGCCCAACGACCCCCGCCCATTGACGTCAATAATGACGTATGTTCCCATAG
TAACGCCAATAGGGACTTTCCATTGACGTCAATGGGTGGAGTATTTACGGTAAACTGCCCACTTGGCAGT
ACATCAAGTGTATCATATGCCAAGTACGCCCCCTATTGACGTCAATGACGGTAAATGGCCCGCCTGGCAT
TATGCCCAGTACATGACCTTATGGGACTTTCCTACTTGGCAGTACATCTACGTATTAGTCATCGCTATTA
CCATGGTGATGCGGTTTTGGCAGTACATCAATGGGCGTGGATAGCGGTTTGACTCACGGGGATTTCCAAG
TCTCCACCCCATTGACGTCAATGGGAGTTTGTTTTGGCACCAAAATCAACGGGACTTTCCAAAATGTCGT
AACAACTCCGCCCCATTGACGCAAATGGGCGGTAGGCGTGTACGGTGGGAGGTCTATATAAGCAGAGCTC
TCTGGCTAACTAGAGAACCCACTGCTTACTGGCTTATCGAAATTAATACGACTCACTATAGGGAGACCCA
AGCTGGCTAGCCCACCATGGCCGTCATGGCGCCCCGAACCCTCGTCCTGCTACTCTCGGGGGCCCTGGCC
CTGACCCAGACCTGGGCGGGCTCCGAACAAAAGCTTATTTCTGAAGAGGACTTGGGAGGATCCGCTGAGA
ACTCGGACTTCTACCTGCCTGGGGATTACCTCCTGGGTGGCCTCTTCTCCCTCCATGCCAACATGAAGGG
CATTGTTCACCTTAACTTCCTGCAGGTGCCCATGTGCAAGGAGTATGAAGTGAAGGTGATAGGCTACAAC
CTCATGCAGGCCATGCGCTTTGCGGTGGAGGAGATCAACAATGACAGCAGCCTGCTGCCTGGTGTGCTGC
TGGGCTATGAGATCGTGGATGTGTGCTACATCTCCAACAATGTCCAGCCGGTGCTCTACTTCCTGGCACA
CGAGGACAACCTCCTTCCCATCCAAGAGGACTACAGTAACTACATTTCCCGTGTGGTGGCTGTCATTGGC
CCTGACAACTCCGAGTCTGTCATGACTGTGGCCAACTTCCTCTCCCTATTTCTCCTTCCACAGATCACCT
ACAGCGCCATCAGCGATGAGCTGCGAGACAAGGTGCGCTTCCCGGCTTTGCTGCGTACCACACCCAGCGC
CGACCACCACATCGAGGCCATGGTGCAGCTTATGCTGCACTTCCGCTGGAACTGGATCATTGTGCTGGTG
AGCAGCGACACCTATGGCCGCGACAATGGCCAGCTGCTTGGCGAGCGCGTGGCCCGGCGCGACATCTGCA
TCGCCTTCCAGGAGACGCTGCCCACACTGCAGCCCAACCAGAACATGACGTCAGAGGAGCGCCAGCGCCT
GGTGACCATTGTGGACAAGCTGCAGCAGAGCACAGCGCGCGTCGTGGTCGTGTTCTCGCCCGACCTGACC
CTGTACCACTTCTTCAATGAGGTGCTGCGCCAGAACTTCACTGGCGCCGTGTGGATCGCCTCCGAGTCCT
GGGCCATCGACCCGGTCCTGCACAACCTCACGGAGCTGCGCCACTTGGGCACCTTCCTGGGCATCACCAT
CCAGAGCGTGCCCATCCCGGGCTTCAGTGAGTTCCGCGAGTGGGGCCCACAGGCTGGGCCGCCACCCCTC
AGCAGGACCAGCCAGAGCTATACCTGCAACCAGGAGTGCGACAACTGCCTGAACGCCACCTTGTCCTTCA
ACACCATTCTCAGGCTCTCTGGGGAGCGTGTCGTCTACAGCGTGTACTCTGCGGTCTATGCTGTGGCCCA
TGCCCTGCACAGCCTCCTCGGCTGTGACAAAAGCACCTGCACCAAGAGGGTGGTCTACCCCTGGCAGCTG
CTTGAGGAGATCTGGAAGGTCAACTTCACTCTCCTGGACCACCAAATCTTCTTCGACCCGCAAGGGGACG
TGGCTCTGCACTTGGAGATTGTCCAGTGGCAATGGGACCGGAGCCAGAATCCCTTCCAGAGCGTCGCCTC
CTACTACCCCCTGCAGCGACAGCTGAAGAACATCCAAGACATCTCCTGGCACACCATCAACAACACGATC
CCTATGTCCATGTGTTCCAAGAGGTGCCAGTCAGGGCAAAAGAAGAAGCCTGTGGGCATCCACGTCTGCT
GCTTCGAGTGCATCGACTGCCTTCCCGGCACCTTCCTCAACCACACTGAAGATGAATATGAATGCCAGGC
CTGCCCGAATAACGAGTGGTCCTACCAGAGTGAGACCTCCTGCTTCAAGCGGCAGCTGGTCTTCCTGGAA
TGGCATGAGGCACCCACCATCGCTGTGGCCCTGCTGGCCGCCCTGGGCTTCCTCAGCACCCTGGCCATCC
TGGTGATATTCTGGAGGCACTTCCAGACACCCATAGTTCGCTCGGCTGGGGGCCCCATGTGCTTCCTGAT
GCTGACACTGCTGCTGGTGGCATACATGGTGGTCCCGGTGTACGTGGGGCCGCCCAAGGTCTCCACCTGC
CTCTGCCGCCAGGCCCTCTTTCCCCTCTGCTTCACAATCTGCATCTCCTGTATCGCCGTGCGTTCTTTCC
AGATCGTCTGCGCCTTCAAGATGGCCAGCCGCTTCCCACGCGCCTACAGCTACTGGGTCCGCTACCAGGG
GCCCTACGTCTCTATGGCATTTATCACGGTACTCAAAATGGTCATTGTGGTAATTGGCATGCTGGCCACG
GGCCTCAGTCCCACCACCCGTACTGACCCCGATGACCCCAAGATCACAATTGTCTCCTGTAACCCCAACT
ACCGCAACAGCCTGCTGTTCAACACCAGCCTGGACCTGCTGCTCTCAGTGGTGGGTTTCAGCTTCGCCTA
CATGGGCAAAGAGCTGCCCACCAACTACAACGAGGCCAAGTTCATCACCCTCAGCATGACCTTCTATTTC
ACCTCATCCGTCTCCCTCTGCACCTTCATGTCTGCCTACAGCGGGGTGCTGGTCACCATCGTGGACCTCT
TGGTCACTGTGCTCAACCTCCTGGCCATCAGCCTGGGCTACTTCGGCCCCAAGTGCTACATGATCCTCTT
CTACCCGGAGCGCAACACGCCCGCCTACTTCAACAGCATGATCCAGGGCTACACCATGAGGAGGGACTAG
TGA
Features (pLannotate 1.2.2; 22 found; start..end, strand, type, name):
     44..268     +  polyA_signal   bGH poly(A) signal: bovine growth hormone polyadenylation signal
    272..293     +  promoter       SV40 promoter (fragment): SV40 enhancer and early promoter
    314..742     +  rep_origin     f1 ori (sequence partly withheld): f1 bacteriophage origin of replication; arrow indicates direction of (+) strand synthesis
    756..1085    +  promoter       SV40 promoter: SV40 enhancer and early promoter
   1152..1943    +  CDS            neo: KKA2_KLEPN - Also known as kan, nptII. Experimental evidence at protein level: Swiss-Prot protein existence level 1. Resistance to kanamycin, neomycin, paromomycin, ribostamycin, butirosin and gentamicin B. From Klebsiella pneumoniae.
   1967..2125    +  CDS            ble (fragment): BLE_KLEPN - Experimental evidence at protein level: Swiss-Prot protein existence level 1. Binding protein with a strong affinity to the bleomycin family of antibiotics. Binds to CL990; an antimitotic-antibiotic compound. From Klebsiella pneumoniae.
   2120..2241    +  polyA_signal   SV40 poly(A) signal: SV40 polyadenylation signal
   2314..2330    -  protein_bind   lac operator: The lac repressor binds to the lac operator to inhibit transcription in E. coli. This inhibition can be relieved by adding lactose or isopropyl-β-D-thiogalactopyranoside (IPTG). lac repressor encoded by lacI
   2338..2368    -  promoter       lac promoter: promoter for the E. coli lac operon
   2383..2404    -  protein_bind   CAP binding site: CAP binding activates transcription in the presence of cAMP. E. coli catabolite activator protein
   2417..2509    -  CDS            lacI (fragment): lac repressor; lacI; The lac repressor binds to the lac operator to inhibit transcription in E. coli. This inhibition can be relieved by adding lactose or isopropyl-β-D-thiogalactopyranoside (IPTG).
   2692..3277    -  rep_origin     ori: high-copy-number ColE1/pMB1/pBR322/pUC origin of replication
   3448..4308    -  CDS            AmpR: β-lactamase; bla; confers resistance to ampicillin, carbenicillin, and related antibiotics
   4309..4413    -  promoter       AmpR promoter: bla
   4472..4524    -  misc_feature   bom (fragment): basis of mobility region from pBR322
   4679..5058    +  enhancer       CMV enhancer: human cytomegalovirus immediate early enhancer
   5059..5262    +  promoter       CMV promoter: human cytomegalovirus (CMV) immediate early promoter
   5258..5291    +  LTR            5' LTR (truncated) (fragment): truncated 5' long terminal repeat (LTR) from HIV-1
   5307..5325    +  promoter       T7 promoter: promoter for bacteriophage T7 RNA polymerase
   5350..5427    +  CDS            HLA-A (fragment): HLAA_HUMAN - Also known as HLAA. Experimental evidence at protein level: Swiss-Prot protein existence level 1. Allele A*74:01: Presents immunodominant HIV-1 epitopes derived from gag-pol (GQMVHQAISPR, QIYPGIKVR) and rev (RQIHSISER), carrying an aliphatic residue at position 2 and Arg anchor residue at the C-terminus. May contribute to viral load control in chronic HIV-1 infection. From Homo sapiens (Human).
   5431..5457    +  CDS            Myc (fragment): Myc (human c-Myc proto-oncogene) epitope tag
   5467..7920    +  CDS            TAS1R2: TS1R2_PAPHA - Experimental evidence at transcript level: Swiss-Prot protein existence level 2. Putative taste receptor. TAS1R2/TAS1R3 recognizes diverse natural and synthetic sweeteners (By similarity). From Papio hamadryas (Hamadryas baboon).
