>Addgene plasmid #113946 | pcDNA3.1(+)-HLA-cmyc-natT1R2 | addgene full sequence | sequence record 224199 | Addgene NGS Result
CTCGAGTCTAGAGGGCCCGTTTAAACCCGCTGATCAGCCTCGACTGTGCCTTCTAGTTGCCAGCCATCTG
TTGTTTGCCCCTCCCCCGTGCCTTCCTTGACCCTGGAAGGTGCCACTCCCACTGTCCTTTCCTAATAAAA
TGAGGAAATTGCATCGCATTGTCTGAGTAGGTGTCATTCTATTCTGGGGGGTGGGGTGGGGCAGGACAGC
AAGGGGGAGGATTGGGAAGACAATAGCAGGCATGCTGGGGATGCGGTGGGCTCTATGGCTTCTGAGGCGG
AAAGAACCAGCTGGGGCTCTAGGGGGTATCCCC
[124 nt withheld, positions 314-437]
C
[91 nt withheld, positions 439-529]
A
[49 nt withheld, positions 531-579]
CCTTTGACGTTGGAGTCCACGTTCTTT
[37 nt withheld, positions 607-643]
ACCCTATCTCGGTCTATTCTTTTGATTTATAAGGGATTTTGCCGATTTCGGCCTATTGGTTAAAAAATGA
GCTGATTTAACAAAAATTTAACGCGAATTAATTCTGTGGAATGTGTGTCAGTTAGGGTGTGGAAAGTCCC
CAGGCTCCCCAGCAGGCAGAAGTATGCAAAGCATGCATCTCAATTAGTCAGCAACCAGGTGTGGAAAGTC
CCCAGGCTCCCCAGCAGGCAGAAGTATGCAAAGCATGCATCTCAATTAGTCAGCAACCATAGTCCCGCCC
CTAACTCCGCCCATCCCGCCCCTAACTCCGCCCAGTTCCGCCCATTCTCCGCCCCATGGCTGACTAATTT
TTTTTATTTATGCAGAGGCCGAGGCCGCCTCTGCCTCTGAGCTATTCCAGAAGTAGTGAGGAGGCTTTTT
TGGAGGCCTAGGCTTTTGCAAAAAGCTCCCGGGAGCTTGTATATCCATTTTCGGATCTGATCAAGAGACA
GGATGAGGATCGTTTCGCATGATTGAACAAGATGGATTGCACGCAGGTTCTCCGGCCGCTTGGGTGGAGA
GGCTATTCGGCTATGACTGGGCACAACAGACAATCGGCTGCTCTGATGCCGCCGTGTTCCGGCTGTCAGC
GCAGGGGCGCCCGGTTCTTTTTGTCAAGACCGACCTGTCCGGTGCCCTGAATGAACTGCAGGACGAGGCA
GCGCGGCTATCGTGGCTGGCCACGACGGGCGTTCCTTGCGCAGCTGTGCTCGACGTTGTCACTGAAGCGG
GAAGGGACTGGCTGCTATTGGGCGAAGTGCCGGGGCAGGATCTCCTGTCATCTCACCTTGCTCCTGCCGA
GAAAGTATCCATCATGGCTGATGCAATGCGGCGGCTGCATACGCTTGATCCGGCTACCTGCCCATTCGAC
CACCAAGCGAAACATCGCATCGAGCGAGCACGTACTCGGATGGAAGCCGGTCTTGTCGATCAGGATGATC
TGGACGAAGAGCATCAGGGGCTCGCGCCAGCCGAACTGTTCGCCAGGCTCAAGGCGCGCATGCCCGACGG
CGAGGATCTCGTCGTGACCCATGGCGATGCCTGCTTGCCGAATATCATGGTGGAAAATGGCCGCTTTTCT
GGATTCATCGACTGTGGCCGGCTGGGTGTGGCGGACCGCTATCAGGACATAGCGTTGGCTACCCGTGATA
TTGCTGAAGAGCTTGGCGGCGAATGGGCTGACCGCTTCCTCGTGCTTTACGGTATCGCCGCTCCCGATTC
GCAGCGCATCGCCTTCTATCGCCTTCTTGACGAGTTCTTCTGAGCGGGACTCTGGGGTTCGAAATGACCG
ACCAAGCGACGCCCAACCTGCCATCACGAGATTTCGATTCCACCGCCGCCTTCTATGAAAGGTTGGGCTT
CGGAATCGTTTTCCGGGACGCCGGCTGGATGATCCTCCAGCGCGGGGATCTCATGCTGGAGTTCTTCGCC
CACCCCAACTTGTTTATTGCAGCTTATAATGGTTACAAATAAAGCAATAGCATCACAAATTTCACAAATA
AAGCATTTTTTTCACTGCATTCTAGTTGTGGTTTGTCCAAACTCATCAATGTATCTTATCATGTCTGTAT
ACCGTCGACCTCTAGCTAGAGCTTGGCGTAATCATGGTCATAGCTGTTTCCTGTGTGAAATTGTTATCCG
CTCACAATTCCACACAACATACGAGCCGGAAGCATAAAGTGTAAAGCCTGGGGTGCCTAATGAGTGAGCT
AACTCACATTAATTGCGTTGCGCTCACTGCCCGCTTTCCAGTCGGGAAACCTGTCGTGCCAGCTGCATTA
ATGAATCGGCCAACGCGCGGGGAGAGGCGGTTTGCGTATTGGGCGCTCTTCCGCTTCCTCGCTCACTGAC
TCGCTGCGCTCGGTCGTTCGGCTGCGGCGAGCGGTATCAGCTCACTCAAAGGCGGTAATACGGTTATCCA
CAGAATCAGGGGATAACGCAGGAAAGAACATGTGAGCAAAAGGCCAGCAAAAGGCCAGGAACCGTAAAAA
GGCCGCGTTGCTGGCGTTTTTCCATAGGCTCCGCCCCCCTGACGAGCATCACAAAAATCGACGCTCAAGT
CAGAGGTGGCGAAACCCGACAGGACTATAAAGATACCAGGCGTTTCCCCCTGGAAGCTCCCTCGTGCGCT
CTCCTGTTCCGACCCTGCCGCTTACCGGATACCTGTCCGCCTTTCTCCCTTCGGGAAGCGTGGCGCTTTC
TCATAGCTCACGCTGTAGGTATCTCAGTTCGGTGTAGGTCGTTCGCTCCAAGCTGGGCTGTGTGCACGAA
CCCCCCGTTCAGCCCGACCGCTGCGCCTTATCCGGTAACTATCGTCTTGAGTCCAACCCGGTAAGACACG
ACTTATCGCCACTGGCAGCAGCCACTGGTAACAGGATTAGCAGAGCGAGGTATGTAGGCGGTGCTACAGA
GTTCTTGAAGTGGTGGCCTAACTACGGCTACACTAGAAGAACAGTATTTGGTATCTGCGCTCTGCTGAAG
CCAGTTACCTTCGGAAAAAGAGTTGGTAGCTCTTGATCCGGCAAACAAACCACCGCTGGTAGCGGTGGTT
TTTTTGTTTGCAAGCAGCAGATTACGCGCAGAAAAAAAGGATCTCAAGAAGATCCTTTGATCTTTTCTAC
GGGGTCTGACGCTCAGTGGAACGAAAACTCACGTTAAGGGATTTTGGTCATGAGATTATCAAAAAGGATC
TTCACCTAGATCCTTTTAAATTAAAAATGAAGTTTTAAATCAATCTAAAGTATATATGAGTAAACTTGGT
CTGACAGTTACCAATGCTTAATCAGTGAGGCACCTATCTCAGCGATCTGTCTATTTCGTTCATCCATAGT
TGCCTGACTCCCCGTCGTGTAGATAACTACGATACGGGAGGGCTTACCATCTGGCCCCAGTGCTGCAATG
ATACCGCGAGACCCACGCTCACCGGCTCCAGATTTATCAGCAATAAACCAGCCAGCCGGAAGGGCCGAGC
GCAGAAGTGGTCCTGCAACTTTATCCGCCTCCATCCAGTCTATTAATTGTTGCCGGGAAGCTAGAGTAAG
TAGTTCGCCAGTTAATAGTTTGCGCAACGTTGTTGCCATTGCTACAGGCATCGTGGTGTCACGCTCGTCG
TTTGGTATGGCTTCATTCAGCTCCGGTTCCCAACGATCAAGGCGAGTTACATGATCCCCCATGTTGTGCA
AAAAAGCGGTTAGCTCCTTCGGTCCTCCGATCGTTGTCAGAAGTAAGTTGGCCGCAGTGTTATCACTCAT
GGTTATGGCAGCACTGCATAATTCTCTTACTGTCATGCCATCCGTAAGATGCTTTTCTGTGACTGGTGAG
TACTCAACCAAGTCATTCTGAGAATAGTGTATGCGGCGACCGAGTTGCTCTTGCCCGGCGTCAATACGGG
ATAATACCGCGCCACATAGCAGAACTTTAAAAGTGCTCATCATTGGAAAACGTTCTTCGGGGCGAAAACT
CTCAAGGATCTTACCGCTGTTGAGATCCAGTTCGATGTAACCCACTCGTGCACCCAACTGATCTTCAGCA
TCTTTTACTTTCACCAGCGTTTCTGGGTGAGCAAAAACAGGAAGGCAAAATGCCGCAAAAAAGGGAATAA
GGGCGACACGGAAATGTTGAATACTCATACTCTTCCTTTTTCAATATTATTGAAGCATTTATCAGGGTTA
TTGTCTCATGAGCGGATACATATTTGAATGTATTTAGAAAAATAAACAAATAGGGGTTCCGCGCACATTT
CCCCGAAAAGTGCCACCTGACGTCGACGGATCGGGAGATCTCCCGATCCCCTATGGTGCACTCTCAGTAC
AATCTGCTCTGATGCCGCATAGTTAAGCCAGTATCTGCTCCCTGCTTGTGTGTTGGAGGTCGCTGAGTAG
TGCGCGAGCAAAATTTAAGCTACAACAAGGCAAGGCTTGACCGACAATTGCATGAAGAATCTGCTTAGGG
TTAGGCGTTTTGCGCTGCTTCGCGATGTACGGGCCAGATATACGCGTTGACATTGATTATTGACTAGTTA
TTAATAGTAATCAATTACGGGGTCATTAGTTCATAGCCCATATATGGAGTTCCGCGTTACATAACTTACG
GTAAATGGCCCGCCTGGCTGACCGCCCAACGACCCCCGCCCATTGACGTCAATAATGACGTATGTTCCCA
TAGTAACGCCAATAGGGACTTTCCATTGACGTCAATGGGTGGAGTATTTACGGTAAACTGCCCACTTGGC
AGTACATCAAGTGTATCATATGCCAAGTACGCCCCCTATTGACGTCAATGACGGTAAATGGCCCGCCTGG
CATTATGCCCAGTACATGACCTTATGGGACTTTCCTACTTGGCAGTACATCTACGTATTAGTCATCGCTA
TTACCATGGTGATGCGGTTTTGGCAGTACATCAATGGGCGTGGATAGCGGTTTGACTCACGGGGATTTCC
AAGTCTCCACCCCATTGACGTCAATGGGAGTTTGTTTTGGCACCAAAATCAACGGGACTTTCCAAAATGT
CGTAACAACTCCGCCCCATTGACGCAAATGGGCGGTAGGCGTGTACGGTGGGAGGTCTATATAAGCAGAG
CTCTCTGGCTAACTAGAGAACCCACTGCTTACTGGCTTATCGAAATTAATACGACTCACTATAGGGAGAC
CCAAGCTGGCTAGCGCCACCATGGCCGTCATGGCGCCCCGAACCCTCGTCCTGCTACTCTCGGGGGCCCT
GGCCCTGACCCAGACCTGGGCGGGCTCCGAACAAAAGCTTATTTCTGAAGAGGACTTGGGAGGATCCGCT
GAGAACTCGGACTTCTACCTGCCTGGGGATTACCTCCTGGGTGGCCTCTTCTCCCTCCATGCCAACATGA
AGGGCATTGTTCACCTTAACTTCCTGCAGGTGCCCATGTGCAAGGAGTATGAAGTGAAGGTGATAGGCTA
CAACCTCATGCAGGCCATGCGCTTTGCGGTGGAGGAGATCAACAATGACAGCAGCCTGCTGCCTGGTGTG
CTGCTGGGCTATGAGATCGTGGATGTGTGCTACATCTCCAACAATGTCCAGCCGGTGCTCTACTTCCTGG
CACACGAGGACAACCTCCTTCCCATCCAAGAGGACTACAGTAACTACATTTCCCGTGTGGTGGCTGTCAT
TGGCCCTGACAACTCCGAGTCTGTCATGACTGTGGCCAACTTCCTCTCCCTATTTCTCCTTCCACAGATC
ACCTACAGCGCCATCAGCGATGAGCTGCGAGACAAGGTGCGCTTCCCGGCTTTGCTGCGTACCACACCCA
GCGCCGACCACCACATCGAGGCCATGGTGCAGCTTATGCTGCACTTCCGCTGGAACTGGATCATTGTGCT
GGTGAGCAGCGACACCTATGGCCGCGACAATGGCCAGCTGCTTGGCGAGCGCGTGGCCCGGCGCGACATC
TGCATCGCCTTCCAGGAGACGCTGCCCACACTGCAGCCCAACCAGAACATGACGTCAGAGGAGCGCCAGC
GCCTGGTGACCATTGTGGACAAGCTGCAGCAGAGCACAGCGCGCGTCGTGGTCGTGTTCTCGCCCGACCT
GACCCTGTACCACTTCTTCAATGAGGTGCTGCGCCAGAACTTCACTGGCGCCGTGTGGATCGCCTCCGAG
TCCTGGGCCATCGACCCGGTCCTGCACAACCTCACGGAGCTGCGCCACTTGGGCACCTTCCTGGGCATCA
CCATCCAGAGCGTGCCCATCCCGGGCTTCAGTGAGTTCCGCGAGTGGGGCCCACAGGCTGGGCCGCCACC
CCTCAGCAGGACCAGCCAGAGCTATACCTGCAACCAGGAGTGCGACAACTGCCTGAACGCCACCTTGTCC
TTCAACACCATTCTCAGGCTCTCTGGGGAGCGTGTCGTCTACAGCGTGTACTCTGCGGTCTATGCTGTGG
CCCATGCCCTGCACAGCCTCCTCGGCTGTGACAAAAGCACCTGCACCAAGAGGGTGGTCTACCCCTGGCA
GCTGCTTGAGGAGATCTGGAAGGTCAACTTCACTCTCCTGGACCACCAAATCTTCTTCGACCCGCAAGGG
GACGTGGCTCTGCACTTGGAGATTGTCCAGTGGCAATGGGACCGGAGCCAGAATCCCTTCCAGAGCGTCG
CCTCCTACTACCCCCTGCAGCGACAGCTGAAGAACATCCAAGACATCTCCTGGCACACCATCAACAACAC
GATCCCTATGTCCATGTGTTCCAAGAGGTGCCAGTCAGGGCAAAAGAAGAAGCCTGTGGGCATCCACGTC
TGCTGCTTCGAGTGCATCGACTGCCTTCCCGGCACCTTCCTCAACCACACTGAAGATGAATATGAATGCC
AGGCCTGCCCGAATAACGAGTGGTCCTACCAGAGTGAGACCTCCTGCTTCAAGCGGCAGCTGGTCTTCCT
GGAATGGCATGAGGCACCCACCATCGCTGTGGCCCTGCTGGCCGCCCTGGGCTTCCTCAGCACCCTGGCC
ATCCTGGTGATATTCTGGAGGCACTTCCAGACACCCATAGTTCGCTCGGCTGGGGGCCCCATGTGCTTCC
TGATGCTGACACTGCTGCTGGTGGCATACATGGTGGTCCCGGTGTACGTGGGGCCGCCCAAGGTCTCCAC
CTGCCTCTGCCGCCAGGCCCTCTTTCCCCTCTGCTTCACAATCTGCATCTCCTGTATCGCCGTGCGTTCT
TTCCAGATCGTCTGCGCCTTCAAGATGGCCAGCCGCTTCCCACGCGCCTACAGCTACTGGGTCCGCTACC
AGGGGCCCTACGTCTCTATGGCATTTATCACGGTACTCAAAATGGTCATTGTGGTAATTGGCATGCTGGC
CACGGGCCTCAGTCCCACCACCCGTACTGACCCCGATGACCCCAAGATCACAATTGTCTCCTGTAACCCC
AACTACCGCAACAGCCTGCTGTTCAACACCAGCCTGGACCTGCTGCTCTCAGTGGTGGGTTTCAGCTTCG
CCTACATGGGCAAAGAGCTGCCCACCAACTACAACGAGGCCAAGTTCATCACCCTCAGCATGACCTTCTA
TTTCACCTCATCCGTCTCCCTCTGCACCTTCATGTCTGCCTACAGCGGGGTGCTGGTCACCATCGTGGAC
CTCTTGGTCACTGTGCTCAACCTCCTGGCCATCAGCCTGGGCTACTTCGGCCCCAAGTGCTACATGATCC
TCTTCTACCCGGAGCGCAACACGCCCGCCTACTTCAACAGCATGATCCAGGGCTACACCATGAGGAGGGA
CTAGTGA
Features (pLannotate 1.2.2; 22 found; start..end, strand, type, name):
     44..268     +  polyA_signal   bGH poly(A) signal: bovine growth hormone polyadenylation signal
    272..293     +  promoter       SV40 promoter (fragment): SV40 enhancer and early promoter
    314..742     +  rep_origin     f1 ori (sequence partly withheld): f1 bacteriophage origin of replication; arrow indicates direction of (+) strand synthesis
    756..1085    +  promoter       SV40 promoter: SV40 enhancer and early promoter
   1152..1943    +  CDS            neo: KKA2_KLEPN - Also known as kan, nptII. Experimental evidence at protein level: Swiss-Prot protein existence level 1. Resistance to kanamycin, neomycin, paromomycin, ribostamycin, butirosin and gentamicin B. From Klebsiella pneumoniae.
   1967..2125    +  CDS            ble (fragment): BLE_KLEPN - Experimental evidence at protein level: Swiss-Prot protein existence level 1. Binding protein with a strong affinity to the bleomycin family of antibiotics. Binds to CL990; an antimitotic-antibiotic compound. From Klebsiella pneumoniae.
   2120..2241    +  polyA_signal   SV40 poly(A) signal: SV40 polyadenylation signal
   2314..2330    -  protein_bind   lac operator: The lac repressor binds to the lac operator to inhibit transcription in E. coli. This inhibition can be relieved by adding lactose or isopropyl-β-D-thiogalactopyranoside (IPTG). lac repressor encoded by lacI
   2338..2368    -  promoter       lac promoter: promoter for the E. coli lac operon
   2383..2404    -  protein_bind   CAP binding site: CAP binding activates transcription in the presence of cAMP. E. coli catabolite activator protein
   2417..2509    -  CDS            lacI (fragment): lac repressor; lacI; The lac repressor binds to the lac operator to inhibit transcription in E. coli. This inhibition can be relieved by adding lactose or isopropyl-β-D-thiogalactopyranoside (IPTG).
   2692..3280    -  rep_origin     ori: high-copy-number ColE1/pMB1/pBR322/pUC origin of replication
   3451..4311    -  CDS            AmpR: β-lactamase; bla; confers resistance to ampicillin, carbenicillin, and related antibiotics
   4312..4416    -  promoter       AmpR promoter: bla
   4475..4527    -  misc_feature   bom (fragment): basis of mobility region from pBR322
   4682..5061    +  enhancer       CMV enhancer: human cytomegalovirus immediate early enhancer
   5062..5265    +  promoter       CMV promoter: human cytomegalovirus (CMV) immediate early promoter
   5261..5294    +  LTR            5' LTR (truncated) (fragment): truncated 5' long terminal repeat (LTR) from HIV-1
   5310..5328    +  promoter       T7 promoter: promoter for bacteriophage T7 RNA polymerase
   5354..5431    +  CDS            HLA-A (fragment): HLAA_HUMAN - Also known as HLAA. Experimental evidence at protein level: Swiss-Prot protein existence level 1. Allele A*74:01: Presents immunodominant HIV-1 epitopes derived from gag-pol (GQMVHQAISPR, QIYPGIKVR) and rev (RQIHSISER), carrying an aliphatic residue at position 2 and Arg anchor residue at the C-terminus. May contribute to viral load control in chronic HIV-1 infection. From Homo sapiens (Human).
   5435..5461    +  CDS            Myc (fragment): Myc (human c-Myc proto-oncogene) epitope tag
   5471..7924    +  CDS            TAS1R2: TS1R2_PAPHA - Experimental evidence at transcript level: Swiss-Prot protein existence level 2. Putative taste receptor. TAS1R2/TAS1R3 recognizes diverse natural and synthetic sweeteners (By similarity). From Papio hamadryas (Hamadryas baboon).
