[The description below was written by a language model from this plasmid's Addgene catalogue record and pLannotate feature annotations shown in this document.]
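Description:
pcDNA3.1(+)-HLA-cmyc-natT1R2 is a mammalian expression plasmid built on the pcDNA3.1(+) backbone for producing an epitope-tagged form of the human sweet taste receptor subunit T1R2 (TAS1R2), a class C GPCR. It is propagated in E. coli as a high-copy plasmid through a ColE1/pUC-type origin with ampicillin selection from the β-lactamase gene, and it also carries an f1 origin. For mammalian cells, a neomycin phosphotransferase gene driven by the SV40 early promoter and terminated by the SV40 poly(A) signal allows G418 selection of stable transfectants.

The expression cassette, cloned between NheI and XhoI, is driven by the CMV immediate-early enhancer and promoter and ends at the bovine growth hormone polyadenylation signal; a T7 promoter lies just upstream of the insert. The open reading frame begins with the signal peptide of the HLA class I A-2 alpha chain, followed by a c-myc epitope and then T1R2 residues 22–839, so the receptor's native leader appears to be replaced by the heterologous one. This arrangement should place the c-myc tag at the extracellular N-terminus of the mature receptor, where it could report surface expression. The associated publication concerns the dimeric architecture of the sweet taste receptor, studied through co-trafficking of its subunits.

The two annotated sequence records (depositor and sequencing-derived) differ by only a few nucleotides and show the same feature layout. The automated annotation labels the receptor by its closest database match, a baboon orthologue, whereas the catalogue record specifies the human sequence. The short HIV-1 LTR, ble, lacI and bom fragments are most likely incidental matches within backbone sequence rather than functional elements.
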