Addgene plasmid #113946: pcDNA3.1(+)-HLA-cmyc-natT1R2
Purpose: mammalian expression plasmid for c-myc-tagged human T1R2 with signal peptide of HLA class I histocompatibility antigen A-2 alpha chain
Depositing lab: Erik Procko. Depositing organization: University of Illinois at Urbana-Champaign. Publication: Structural architecture of a dimeric class C GPCR based on co-trafficking of sweet taste receptor subunits. Park J, Selvam B, Sanematsu K, Shigemura N, Shukla D, Procko E. J Biol Chem. 2019 Feb 5. pii: RA118.006173. doi: 10.1074/jbc.RA118.006173. PubMed 30723160.
Backbone
  Vector backbone: pcDNA3.1(+)
  Backbone manufacturer: invitrogen
  Backbone size w/o insert (bp): 5344
  Vector type: Mammalian Expression
  Selectable markers: Neomycin (select with G418)
Growth in bacteria
  Bacterial resistance: Ampicillin, 100 μg/mL
  Growth temperature: 37°C
  Growth strain: DH5alpha
  Copy number: High Copy
Gene/Insert
  Gene/Insert name: T1R2 (alt names: natT1R2; hT1R2)
  Species: H. sapiens (human)
  Insert size (bp): 2582
  Mutation: residues 22-839
  GenBank ID: NM_152232.2
  Entrez Gene: TAS1R2 (a.k.a. GPR71, T1R2, TR2)
  Tag / fusion protein: Signal/leader sequence from HLA class I histocompatibility antigen A-2 alpha chain (HLA) (N terminal on insert); c-myc (N terminal on insert)
  Cloning method: Restriction Enzyme; 5′ cloning site NheI (not destroyed); 3′ cloning site XhoI (not destroyed)
  Sequencing primers: 5′ CMV_fwd; 3′ BGH_rev
Terms and licenses: Academic/Nonprofit Terms; Industry Terms: Not Available to Industry
How to cite: pcDNA3.1(+)-HLA-cmyc-natT1R2 was a gift from Erik Procko (Addgene plasmid # 113946 ; http://n2t.net/addgene:113946 ; RRID:Addgene_113946)
